Addgene plasmid #65716: pT2-7xTcf-NLS-ONL-CP
Purpose: Tol2-based Wnt signal reporter plasmid (expresses NLS-ONL-CP)
Depositing lab: Yasushi Okada. Depositing organization: RIKEN Quantitative Biology Center (QBiC). Publication: Expanded palette of Nano-lanterns for real-time multicolor luminescence imaging. Takai A, Nakano M, Saito K, Haruno R, Watanabe TM, Ohyanagi T, Jin T, Okada Y, Nagai T. Proc Natl Acad Sci U S A. 2015 Apr 7;112(14):4352-6. doi: 10.1073/pnas.1418468112. Epub 2015 Mar 23. PubMed 25831507.
Backbone
  Vector backbone: pBluescript II SK(+) based Tol2 donor vector
  Backbone manufacturer: Agilent Biotechnology, National Institute of Genetics (Dr Koichi Kawakami Lab)
  Backbone size w/o insert (bp): 7700
  Total vector size (bp): 9900
  Vector type: Luciferase
  Selectable markers: Puromycin
Growth in bacteria
  Bacterial resistance: Ampicillin, 100 μg/mL
  Growth temperature: 37°C
  Growth strain: DH5alpha
  Copy number: High Copy
Gene/Insert
  Gene/Insert name: 7xTcf, minCMV, 3xNLS, ONL, hCL1-PEST (alt name: 7xTcf-NLS-ONL-CP)
  Species: Synthetic
  Insert size (bp): 2200
  Cloning method: Restriction Enzyme; 5′ cloning site SalI (not destroyed); 3′ cloning site NotI (not destroyed)
  Sequencing primers: 5′ GGATGGGGCTCTAGGAATAAAATATC; 3′ GCTCCAGACTGCCTTGGGAAAAG
Resource information
  A portion of this plasmid was derived from a plasmid made by: hmKusabiraOrange2 (gifted from Dr Atsushi Miyawaki), Tol2 system (gifted from Dr Koichi Kawakami)
Terms and licenses: Academic/Nonprofit Terms; Industry Terms: Not Available to Industry
How to cite: pT2-7xTcf-NLS-ONL-CP was a gift from Yasushi Okada (Addgene plasmid # 65716 ; http://n2t.net/addgene:65716 ; RRID:Addgene_65716)
