[The description below was written by a language model from this plasmid's Addgene catalogue record and pLannotate feature annotations shown in this document.]
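Description:
pT2-7xTcf-NLS-ONL-CP is a Tol2 transposon donor plasmid built on a pBluescript II SK(+) backbone and designed as a luminescent reporter of Wnt signalling. It is about 9.8–9.9 kb and is propagated in E. coli as a high-copy plasmid through its ColE1/pUC-type origin, with ampicillin selection from the β-lactamase gene. An f1 origin, T7 and T3 promoters and lac/lacZα remnants are carried over from the pBluescript parent. The Tol2 arms themselves are not annotated in the automated feature table. The two short hits to a human odorant receptor that flank the cargo are most likely spurious matches lying in those unannotated flanking regions.

The roughly 2.2 kb synthetic insert, cloned between SalI and NotI, places seven Tcf binding sites (listed in the catalogue entry but not called in the feature table) upstream of a minimal CMV promoter, so transcription depends on Tcf/β-catenin activity. A synthetic poly(A) signal sits upstream, presumably to block read-through into the reporter. The encoded protein begins with three copies of the SV40 nuclear localisation signal. These are followed by the orange Nano-lantern (ONL), a fusion of the orange fluorescent protein mKO2 to a Renilla luciferase, in which luciferase energy is transferred to the fluorophore to give bright orange luminescence. The C-terminal "CP" module combines the hCL1 and PEST degrons, which shorten reporter half-life so the signal follows changes in pathway activity more closely. A bGH poly(A) signal ends the unit.

A downstream PGK promoter–puromycin resistance–bGH poly(A) cassette allows selection of cells with the integrated transposon when Tol2 transposase is supplied. The construct is intended for real-time, nucleus-localised luminescence imaging of Wnt signalling, including multicolour imaging alongside other Nano-lantern variants.
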