Features (pLannotate 1.2.2; 32 found; start..end, strand, type, name):
     30..458     -  rep_origin     f1 ori (sequence partly withheld): f1 bacteriophage origin of replication; arrow indicates direction of (+) strand synthesis
    463..620     -  CDS            lacZα (fragment): LacZα fragment of β-galactosidase; lacZ fragment
    623..641     +  promoter       T7 promoter: promoter for bacteriophage T7 RNA polymerase
    879..895     +  misc_feature   MCS (fragment): pBluescript multiple cloning site
   1448..1576    -  CDS            OR51A4 (fragment): O51A4_HUMAN - Experimental evidence at transcript level: Swiss-Prot protein existence level 2. Odorant receptor. From Homo sapiens (Human).
   2123..2171    +  polyA_signal   poly(A) signal: synthetic polyadenylation signal
   2313..2349    +  promoter       minimal CMV promoter (fragment): human cytomegalovirus (CMV) immediate early promoter
   2460..2479    +  CDS            SV40 NLS (fragment): nuclear localization signal of SV40 (simian virus 40) large T antigen
   2484..2503    +  CDS            SV40 NLS (fragment): nuclear localization signal of SV40 (simian virus 40) large T antigen
   2508..2527    +  CDS            SV40 NLS (fragment): nuclear localization signal of SV40 (simian virus 40) large T antigen
   2541..3194    +  CDS            mKO2: mKO2 is a basic (constitutively fluorescent) orange fluorescent protein published in 2008, derived from Verrillofungia concinna. It has moderate acid sensitivity.
   3199..4124    +  CDS            hRluc (fragment): Renilla luciferase human codon-optimized
   4125..4172    +  CDS            hCL1: non-ORF yeast peptide conferring ubiquitin-dependent degradation human codon-optimized
   4179..4295    +  CDS            hPEST: PEST degradation sequence from mouse ornithine decarboxylase human codon-optimized
   4358..4582    +  polyA_signal   bGH poly(A) signal: bovine growth hormone polyadenylation signal
   4586..4602    +  promoter       SV40 promoter (fragment): SV40 enhancer and early promoter
   4607..5093    +  promoter       PGK promoter: mouse phosphoglycerate kinase 1 promoter
   5110..5709    +  CDS            PuroR: puromycin N-acetyltransferase; pac from Streptomyces alboniger; confers resistance to puromycin
   5796..6020    +  polyA_signal   bGH poly(A) signal: bovine growth hormone polyadenylation signal
   6072..6088    -  protein_bind   lac operator: The lac repressor binds to the lac operator to inhibit transcription in E. coli. This inhibition can be relieved by adding lactose or isopropyl-β-D-thiogalactopyranoside (IPTG). lac repressor encoded by lacI
   6096..6126    -  promoter       lac promoter: promoter for the E. coli lac operon
   6141..6162    -  protein_bind   CAP binding site: CAP binding activates transcription in the presence of cAMP. E. coli catabolite activator protein
   6175..6214    -  CDS            lacI (fragment): lac repressor; lacI; The lac repressor binds to the lac operator to inhibit transcription in E. coli. This inhibition can be relieved by adding lactose or isopropyl-β-D-thiogalactopyranoside (IPTG).
   6761..6889    -  CDS            OR51A4 (fragment): O51A4_HUMAN - Experimental evidence at transcript level: Swiss-Prot protein existence level 2. Odorant receptor. From Homo sapiens (Human).
   7646..7664    -  promoter       T3 promoter: promoter for bacteriophage T3 RNA polymerase
   7709..7725    -  protein_bind   lac operator: The lac repressor binds to the lac operator to inhibit transcription in E. coli. This inhibition can be relieved by adding lactose or isopropyl-β-D-thiogalactopyranoside (IPTG). lac repressor encoded by lacI
   7733..7763    -  promoter       lac promoter: promoter for the E. coli lac operon
   7778..7799    -  protein_bind   CAP binding site: CAP binding activates transcription in the presence of cAMP. E. coli catabolite activator protein
   7812..7904    -  CDS            lacI (fragment): lac repressor; lacI; The lac repressor binds to the lac operator to inhibit transcription in E. coli. This inhibition can be relieved by adding lactose or isopropyl-β-D-thiogalactopyranoside (IPTG).
   8087..8675    -  rep_origin     ori: high-copy-number ColE1/pMB1/pBR322/pUC origin of replication
   8846..9706    -  CDS            AmpR: β-lactamase; bla; confers resistance to ampicillin, carbenicillin, and related antibiotics
   9707..9811    -  promoter       AmpR promoter: bla
>Addgene plasmid #65716 | pT2-7xTcf-NLS-ONL-CP | depositor full sequence | sequence record 111690 | pT2-7xTcf-NLS-ONL-CP sequence 9834 bps
CTAAATTGTAAGCGTTAATATTTTGTTAAAATTCGCGTTAAATTTTTGTTAAATCAGCTCATTTTTTAAC
CAATAGGCCGAAATCGGCAAAATCCCTTATAAATCAAAAGAATAGACCGAGATAGGGT
[37 nt withheld, positions 129-165]
AAAGAACGTGGACTCCAACGTCAAAGG
[49 nt withheld, positions 193-241]
T
[91 nt withheld, positions 243-333]
G
[124 nt withheld, positions 335-458]
CCCATTCGCCATTCAGGCTGCGCAACTGTTGGGAAGGGCGATCGGTGCGGGCCTCTTCGCTATTACGCCA
GCTGGCGAAAGGGGGATGTGCTGCAAGGCGATTAAGTTGGGTAACGCCAGGGTTTTCCCAGTCACGACGT
TGTAAAACGACGGCCAGTGAATTGTAATACGACTCACTATAGGGCGAATTGGGTACCAGAGGTGTAAAGT
ACTTGAGTAATTTTACTTGATTACTGTACTTAAGTATTATTTTTGGGGATTTTTACTTTACTTGAGTACA
ATTAAAAATCAATACTTTTACTTTTACTTAATTACATTTTTTTAGAAAAAAAAGTACTTTTTACTCCTTA
CAATTTTATTTACAGTCAAAAAGTACTTATTTTTTGGAGATCACTTGTCGAGTAGGGATAACAGGGTAAT
GATCCCCCGGGCTGCAGTCGCGACGCGTCCTAGAGGGACAGCCCCCCCCCAAAGCCCCCAGGGATGTAAT
TACGTCCCTCCCCCGCTAGGGGGCAGCAGCGAGCCGCCCGGGGCTCCGCTCCGGTCCGGCGCTCCCCCCG
CATCCCCGAGCCGGCAGCGTGCGGGGACAGCCCGGGCACGGGGAAGGTGGCACGGGATCGCTTTCCTCTG
AACGCTTCTCGCTGCTCTTTGAGCCTGCAGACACCTGGGGGGATACGGGGAAAAAGCTTTAGGCTGAAAG
AGAGATTTAGAATGACAGAATCATAGAACGGCCTGGGTTGCAAAGGAGCACAGTGCTCATCCAGATCCAA
CCCCCTGCTATGTGCAGGGTCATCAACCAGCAGCCCAGGCTGCCCAGAGCCACATCCAGCCTGGCCTTGA
ATGCCTGCAGGGATGGGGCATCCACAGCCTCCTTGGGCAACCTGTTCAGTGCGTCACCACCCTCTGGGGG
AAAAACTGCCTCCTCATATCCAACCCAAACCTCCCCTGTCTCAGTGTAAAGCCATTCCCCCTTGTCCTAT
CAAGGGGGAGTTTGCTGTGACATTGTTGGTCTGGGGTGACACATGTTTGCCAATTCAGTGCATCACGGAG
AGGCAGATCTTGGGGATAAGGAAGTGCAGGACAGCATGGACGTGGGACATGCAGGTGTTGAGGGCTCTGG
GACACTCTCCAAGTCACAGCGTTCAGAACAGCCTTAAGGATAAGAAGATAGGATAGAAGGACAAAGAGCA
AGTTAAAACCCAGCATGGAGAGGAGCACAAAAAGGCCACAGACACTGCTGGTCCCTGTGTCTGAGCCTGC
ATGTTTGATGGTGTCTGGATGCAAGCAGAAGGGGTGGAAGAGCTTGCCTGGAGAGATACAGCTGGGTCAG
TAGGACTGGGACAGGCAGCTGGAGAATTGCCATGTAGATGTTCATACAATCGTCAAATCATGAAGGCTGG
AAAAGCCCTCCAAGATCCCCAAGACCAACCCCAACCCACCCACCGTGCCCACTGGCCATGTCCCTCAGTG
CCACATCCCCACAGTTCTTCATCACCTCCAGGGACGGTGACCCCCCCACCTCCGTGGGCAGCTGTGCCAC
TGCAGCACCGCTCTTTGGAGAAGGTAAATCTTGCTAAATCCAGCCCGACCCTCCCCTGGCACAACGTAAG
GCCATTATCTCTCATCCAACTCCAGGACGGAGTCAGTGAGGATGGGGCTCTAGGAATAAAATATCTTTAT
TTTCATTACATCTGTGTGTTGGTTTTTTGTGTGGTCGACGGTACCGAGCTCTTACGCGAGATCAAAGGGG
GTAAGATCAAAGGGGGTAAGATCAAAGGGGCGCGAGATCAAAGGGGGTAAGATCAAAGGGGGTAAGATCA
AAGGGGGTAAGATCAAAGGGGCGCGCCCGCGTGCTAGGCGTGTACGGTGGGAGGCCTATATAAGCAGAGC
TCGTTTAGTGAACCGTCAGATCGCATCGATTCGAATTCCAGCTTGGCATTCCGGTACTGTTGGTAAAAAG
CTTGGCATTCCGGTACTGTTGGTAAAGCCACCATGCTGGTACCAAAAAAGAAGAGAAAGGTTGTACCAAA
AAAGAAGAGAAAGGTTGTACCAAAAAAGAAGAGAAAGGTTTTCGAAGGGCCCATGGTGAGCGTGATCAAG
CCCGAGATGAAGATGAGGTACTACATGGACGGCTCCGTCAATGGGCATGAGTTCACAATCGAGGGTGAGG
GCACAGGCAGACCTTACGAGGGACATCAGGAGATGACACTGCGCGTCACAATGGCCGAGGGCGGGCCAAT
GCCTTTCGCCTTCGACCTGGTGTCCCACGTGTTCTGTTACGGCCACAGAGTTTTTACTAAATATCCAGAA
GAGATCCCAGACTATTTCAAGCAGGCCTTTCCTGAGGGCCTGTCCTGGGAGAGGTCCCTGGAGTTCGAGG
ACGGCGGCTCCGCCTCCGTGAGCGCCCACATCAGCCTGAGGGGCAACACCTTCTACCACAAGTCCAAGTT
CACCGGCGTGAACTTCCCCGCCGACGGCCCCATCATGCAGAACCAGAGCGTGGACTGGGAGCCCTCCACC
GAGAAGATCACCGCCAGCGACGGCGTGCTGAAGGGCGACGTGACCATGTACCTGAAGCTGGAGGGCGGCG
GCAACCACAAGTGCCAGATGAAGACCACCTACAAGGCCGCCAAGGAGATCCTGGAGATGCCCGGCGACCA
CTACATCGGCCACAGGCTGGTGAGGAAGACCGAGGGCAACATCACCGAGCAGGTGGAGGACGCCGTGGCC
CACTCCGGTACCAAGGTGTACGACCCCGAGCAACGCAAACGCATGATCACTGGGCCTCAGTGGTGGGCTC
GCTGCAAGCAAATGAACGTGCTGGACTCCTTCATCAACTACTATGATTCCGAGAAGCACGCCGAGAACGC
CGTGATTTTTCTGCATGGTAACGCTACCTCCAGCTACCTGTGGAGGCACGTCGTGCCTCACATCGAGCCC
GTGGCTAGATGCATCATCCCTGATCTGATCGGAATGGGTAAGTCCGGCAAGAGCGGGAATGGCTCATATC
GCCTCCTGGATCACTACAAGTACCTCACCGCTTGGTTCGAGCTGCTGAACCTTCCAAAGAAAATCATCTT
TGTGGGCCACGACTGGGGGAGCGCTCTGGCCTTTCACTACGCCTACGAGCACCAAGACAGGATCAAGGCC
ATCGTCCATATGGAGAGTGTCGTGGACGTGATCGAGTCCTGGATGGGGTGGCCTGACATCGAGGAGGAGC
TGGCCCTGATCAAGAGCGAAGAGGGCGAGAAAATGGTGCTTGAGAATAACTTCTTCGTCGAGACCCTGTT
GCCAAGCAAGATCATGCGGAAACTGGAGCCTGAGGAGTTCGCTGCCTACCTGGAGCCATTCAAGGAGAAG
GGCGAGGTTAGACGGCCTACCCTCTCCTGGCCTCGCGAGATCCCTCTCGTTAAGGGAGGCAAGCCCGACG
TCGTCCAGATTGTCCGCAACTACAACGCCTACCTTCGGGCCAGCGACGATCTGCCTAAGCTGTTCATCGA
GTCCGACCCTGGGTTCTTTTCCAACGCTATTGTCGAGGGAGCTAAGAAGTTCCCTAACACCGAGTTCGTG
AAGGTGAAGGGCCTCCACTTCCTCCAGGAGGACGCTCCAGATGAAATGGGTAAGTACATCAAGAGCTTCG
TGGAGCGCGTGCTGAAGAACGAGCAGGCTTGCAAGAACTGGTTCAGTAGCTTAAGCCACTTTGTGATCCA
CCTTAACAGCCACGGCTTCCCTCCCGAGGTGGAGGAGCAGGCCGCCGGCACCCTGCCCATGAGCTGCGCC
CAGGAGAGCGGCATGGATAGACACCCTGCTGCTTGCGCCAGCGCCAGGATCAACGTCTAATCTAGAGCGG
CCGCTCGATAAGCTTGATCGATGATCTAGAGCTCGCTGATCAGCCTCGACTGTGCCTTCTAGTTGCCAGC
CATCTGTTGTTTGCCCCTCCCCCGTGCCTTCCTTGACCCTGGAAGGTGCCACTCCCACTGTCCTTTCCTA
ATAAAATGAGGAAATTGCATCGCATTGTCTGAGTAGGTGTCATTCTATTCTGGGGGGTGGGGTGGGGCAG
GACAGCAAGGGGGAGGATTGGGAAGACAATAGCAGGCATGCTGGGGATGCGGTGGGCTCTATGGCTTCTG
AGGCGGAAAGAACCTGCAGCTTTTCCCAAGGCAGTCTGGAGCATGCGCTTTAGCAGCCCCGCTGGGCACT
TGGCGCTACACAAGTGGCCTCTGGCCTCGCACACATTCCACATCCACCGGTAGGCGCCAACCGGCTCCGT
TCTTTGGTGGCCCCTTCGCGCCACCTTCTACTCCTCCCCTAGTCAGGAAGTTCCCCCCCGCCCCGCAGCT
CGCGTCGTGCAGGACGTGACAAATGGAAGTAGCACGTCTCACTAGTCTCGTGCAGATGGACAGCACCGCT
GAGCAATGGAAGCGGGTAGGCCTTTGGGGCAGCGGCCAATAGCAGCTTTGCTCCTTCGCTTTCTGGGCTC
AGAGGCTGGGAAGGGGTGGGTCCGGGGGCGGGCTCAGGGGCGGGCTCAGGGGCGGGGCGGGCGCCCGAAG
GTCCTCCGGAGGCCCGGCATTCTGCACGCTTCAAAAGCGCACGTCTGCCGCGCTGTTCTCCTCTTCCTCA
TCTCCGGGCCTTTCGACCTGTGGCCACAACCATGACCGAGTACAAGCCCACGGTGCGCCTCGCCACCCGC
GACGACGTCCCCAGGGCCGTACGCACCCTCGCCGCCGCGTTCGCCGACTACCCCGCCACGCGCCACACCG
TCGATCCGGACCGCCACATCGAGCGGGTCACCGAGCTGCAAGAACTCTTCCTCACGCGCGTCGGGCTCGA
CATCGGCAAGGTGTGGGTCGCGGACGACGGCGCCGCGGTGGCGGTCTGGACCACGCCGGAGAGCGTCGAA
GCGGGGGCGGTGTTCGCCGAGATCGGCCCGCGCATGGCCGAGTTGAGCGGTTCCCGGCTGGCCGCGCAGC
AACAGATGGAAGGCCTCCTGGCGCCGCACCGGCCCAAGGAGCCCGCGTGGTTCCTGGCCACCGTCGGCGT
CTCGCCCGACCACCAGGGCAAGGGTCTGGGCAGCGCCGTCGTGCTCCCCGGAGTGGAGGCGGCCGAGCGC
GCCGGGGTGCCCGCCTTCCTGGAGACCTCCGCGCCCCGCAACCTCCCCTTCTACGAGCGGCTCGGCTTCA
CCGTCACCGCCGACGTCGAGGTGCCCGAAGGACCGCGCACCTGGTGCATGACCCGCAAGCCCGGTGCCTG
ACGCCCGCCCCACGACCCGCAGCGCCCGACCGAAAGGAGCGCACGACCCCATGCATCGATGATCTAGAGC
TCGCTGATCAGCCTCGACTGTGCCTTCTAGTTGCCAGCCATCTGTTGTTTGCCCCTCCCCCGTGCCTTCC
TTGACCCTGGAAGGTGCCACTCCCACTGTCCTTTCCTAATAAAATGAGGAAATTGCATCGCATTGTCTGA
GTAGGTGTCATTCTATTCTGGGGGGTGGGGTGGGGCAGGACAGCAAGGGGGAGGATTGGGAAGACAATAG
CAGGCATGCTGGGGATGCGGTGGGCTCTATGGCTGCAGCCCAAGCTTGGCGTAATCATGGTCATAGCTGT
TTCCTGTGTGAAATTGTTATCCGCTCACAATTCCACACAACATACGAGCCGGAAGCATAAAGTGTAAAGC
CTGGGGTGCCTAATGAGTGAGCTAACTCACATTAATTGCGTTGCGCTCACTGCCCGCTTTCCAGTCGGGA
AACCTGTCGTGCCAGCGGATCCCTAGAGGGACAGCCCCCCCCCAAAGCCCCCAGGGATGTAATTACGTCC
CTCCCCCGCTAGGGGGCAGCAGCGAGCCGCCCGGGGCTCCGCTCCGGTCCGGCGCTCCCCCCGCATCCCC
GAGCCGGCAGCGTGCGGGGACAGCCCGGGCACGGGGAAGGTGGCACGGGATCGCTTTCCTCTGAACGCTT
CTCGCTGCTCTTTGAGCCTGCAGACACCTGGGGGGATACGGGGAAAAAGCTTTAGGCTGAAAGAGAGATT
TAGAATGACAGAATCATAGAACGGCCTGGGTTGCAAAGGAGCACAGTGCTCATCCAGATCCAACCCCCTG
CTATGTGCAGGGTCATCAACCAGCAGCCCAGGCTGCCCAGAGCCACATCCAGCCTGGCCTTGAATGCCTG
CAGGGATGGGGCATCCACAGCCTCCTTGGGCAACCTGTTCAGTGCGTCACCACCCTCTGGGGGAAAAACT
GCCTCCTCATATCCAACCCAAACCTCCCCTGTCTCAGTGTAAAGCCATTCCCCCTTGTCCTATCAAGGGG
GAGTTTGCTGTGACATTGTTGGTCTGGGGTGACACATGTTTGCCAATTCAGTGCATCACGGAGAGGCAGA
TCTTGGGGATAAGGAAGTGCAGGACAGCATGGACGTGGGACATGCAGGTGTTGAGGGCTCTGGGACACTC
TCCAAGTCACAGCGTTCAGAACAGCCTTAAGGATAAGAAGATAGGATAGAAGGACAAAGAGCAAGTTAAA
ACCCAGCATGGAGAGGAGCACAAAAAGGCCACAGACACTGCTGGTCCCTGTGTCTGAGCCTGCATGTTTG
ATGGTGTCTGGATGCAAGCAGAAGGGGTGGAAGAGCTTGCCTGGAGAGATACAGCTGGGTCAGTAGGACT
GGGACAGGCAGCTGGAGAATTGCCATGTAGATGTTCATACAATCGTCAAATCATGAAGGCTGGAAAAGCC
CTCCAAGATCCCCAAGACCAACCCCAACCCACCCACCGTGCCCACTGGCCATGTCCCTCAGTGCCACATC
CCCACAGTTCTTCATCACCTCCAGGGACGGTGACCCCCCCACCTCCGTGGGCAGCTGTGCCACTGCAGCA
CCGCTCTTTGGAGAAGGTAAATCTTGCTAAATCCAGCCCGACCCTCCCCTGGCACAACGTAAGGCCATTA
TCTCTCATCCAACTCCAGGACGGAGTCAGTGAGGATGGGGCTCTAGCCGGACCGACGCGTCTCGATAGGG
ATAACAGGGTAATTGATCCAATACTCAAGTACAATTTTAATGGAGTACTTTTTTACTTTTACTCAAGTAA
GATTCTAGCCAGATACTTTTACTTTTAATTGAGTAAAATTTTCCCTAAGTACTTGTACTTTCACTTGAGT
AAAATTTTTGAGTACTTTTTACACCTCTGGAGCTCCAGCTTTTGTTCCCTTTAGTGAGGGTTAATTTCGA
GCTTGGCGTAATCATGGTCATAGCTGTTTCCTGTGTGAAATTGTTATCCGCTCACAATTCCACACAACAT
ACGAGCCGGAAGCATAAAGTGTAAAGCCTGGGGTGCCTAATGAGTGAGCTAACTCACATTAATTGCGTTG
CGCTCACTGCCCGCTTTCCAGTCGGGAAACCTGTCGTGCCAGCTGCATTAATGAATCGGCCAACGCGCGG
GGAGAGGCGGTTTGCGTATTGGGCGCTCTTCCGCTTCCTCGCTCACTGACTCGCTGCGCTCGGTCGTTCG
GCTGCGGCGAGCGGTATCAGCTCACTCAAAGGCGGTAATACGGTTATCCACAGAATCAGGGGATAACGCA
GGAAAGAACATGTGAGCAAAAGGCCAGCAAAAGGCCAGGAACCGTAAAAAGGCCGCGTTGCTGGCGTTTT
TCCATAGGCTCCGCCCCCCTGACGAGCATCACAAAAATCGACGCTCAAGTCAGAGGTGGCGAAACCCGAC
AGGACTATAAAGATACCAGGCGTTTCCCCCTGGAAGCTCCCTCGTGCGCTCTCCTGTTCCGACCCTGCCG
CTTACCGGATACCTGTCCGCCTTTCTCCCTTCGGGAAGCGTGGCGCTTTCTCATAGCTCACGCTGTAGGT
ATCTCAGTTCGGTGTAGGTCGTTCGCTCCAAGCTGGGCTGTGTGCACGAACCCCCCGTTCAGCCCGACCG
CTGCGCCTTATCCGGTAACTATCGTCTTGAGTCCAACCCGGTAAGACACGACTTATCGCCACTGGCAGCA
GCCACTGGTAACAGGATTAGCAGAGCGAGGTATGTAGGCGGTGCTACAGAGTTCTTGAAGTGGTGGCCTA
ACTACGGCTACACTAGAAGGACAGTATTTGGTATCTGCGCTCTGCTGAAGCCAGTTACCTTCGGAAAAAG
AGTTGGTAGCTCTTGATCCGGCAAACAAACCACCGCTGGTAGCGGTGGTTTTTTTGTTTGCAAGCAGCAG
ATTACGCGCAGAAAAAAAGGATCTCAAGAAGATCCTTTGATCTTTTCTACGGGGTCTGACGCTCAGTGGA
ACGAAAACTCACGTTAAGGGATTTTGGTCATGAGATTATCAAAAAGGATCTTCACCTAGATCCTTTTAAA
TTAAAAATGAAGTTTTAAATCAATCTAAAGTATATATGAGTAAACTTGGTCTGACAGTTACCAATGCTTA
ATCAGTGAGGCACCTATCTCAGCGATCTGTCTATTTCGTTCATCCATAGTTGCCTGACTCCCCGTCGTGT
AGATAACTACGATACGGGAGGGCTTACCATCTGGCCCCAGTGCTGCAATGATACCGCGAGACCCACGCTC
ACCGGCTCCAGATTTATCAGCAATAAACCAGCCAGCCGGAAGGGCCGAGCGCAGAAGTGGTCCTGCAACT
TTATCCGCCTCCATCCAGTCTATTAATTGTTGCCGGGAAGCTAGAGTAAGTAGTTCGCCAGTTAATAGTT
TGCGCAACGTTGTTGCCATTGCTACAGGCATCGTGGTGTCACGCTCGTCGTTTGGTATGGCTTCATTCAG
CTCCGGTTCCCAACGATCAAGGCGAGTTACATGATCCCCCATGTTGTGCAAAAAAGCGGTTAGCTCCTTC
GGTCCTCCGATCGTTGTCAGAAGTAAGTTGGCCGCAGTGTTATCACTCATGGTTATGGCAGCACTGCATA
ATTCTCTTACTGTCATGCCATCCGTAAGATGCTTTTCTGTGACTGGTGAGTACTCAACCAAGTCATTCTG
AGAATAGTGTATGCGGCGACCGAGTTGCTCTTGCCCGGCGTCAATACGGGATAATACCGCGCCACATAGC
AGAACTTTAAAAGTGCTCATCATTGGAAAACGTTCTTCGGGGCGAAAACTCTCAAGGATCTTACCGCTGT
TGAGATCCAGTTCGATGTAACCCACTCGTGCACCCAACTGATCTTCAGCATCTTTTACTTTCACCAGCGT
TTCTGGGTGAGCAAAAACAGGAAGGCAAAATGCCGCAAAAAAGGGAATAAGGGCGACACGGAAATGTTGA
ATACTCATACTCTTCCTTTTTCAATATTATTGAAGCATTTATCAGGGTTATTGTCTCATGAGCGGATACA
TATTTGAATGTATTTAGAAAAATAAACAAATAGGGGTTCCGCGCACATTTCCCCGAAAAGTGCCAC
