>Addgene plasmid #65716 | pT2-7xTcf-NLS-ONL-CP | addgene partial sequence | sequence record 135745 | pLPC-5 5'-TAGGCGTGTACGGTGGGA-3'
GCTCGTTTAGTGAACCGTCAGATCGCATCGATTCGAATTCCAGCTTGGCATTCCGGTACTGTTGGTAAAA
AGCTTGGCATTCCGGTACTGTTGGTAAAGCCACCATGCTGGTACCAAAAAAGAAGAGAAAGGTTGTACCA
AAAAAGAAGAGAAAGGTTGTACCAAAAAAGAAGAGAAAGGTTTTCGAAGGGCCCATGGTGAGCGTGATCA
AGCCCGAGATGAAGATGAGGTACTACATGGACGGCTCCGTCAATGGGCATGAGTTCACAATCGAGGGTGA
GGGCACAGGCAGACCTTACGAGGGACATCAGGAGATGACACTGCGCGTCACAATGGCCGAGGGCGGGCCA
ATGCCTTTCGCCTTCGACCTGGTGTCCCACGTGTTCTGTTACGGCCACAGAGTTTTTACTAAATATCCAG
AAGAGATCCCAGACTATTTCAAGCAGGCCTTTCCTGAGGGCCTGTCCTGGGAGAGGTCCCTGGAGTTCGA
GGACGGCGGCTCCGCCTCCGTGAGCGCCCACATCAGCCTGAGGGGCAACACCTTCTACCACAAGTCCAAG
TTCACCGGCGTGAACTTCCCCGCCGACGGCCCCATCATGCAGAACCAGAGCGTGGACTGGGAGCCCTCCA
CCGAGAAGATCACCGCCAGCGACGGCGTGCTGAAGGGCGACGTGACCATGTACCTGAAGCTGGAGGGCGG
CGGCAACCACAAGTGCCAGATGAAGACCACCTACAAGGCCGCCAAGGAGATCCTGGAGATGCCCGGCGAC
CACTACATCGGCCACAGGCTGGTGAGGAAGACCGAGGGCAACATCACCGAGCAGGTGGAGGACGCCGTGG
CCCACTCCGGTACCAAGGTGTACGACCCCGAGCAACGCAAACGCATGATCACTGGGCCTC
