>Addgene plasmid #65716 | pT2-7xTcf-NLS-ONL-CP | addgene partial sequence | sequence record 135747 | PGK-A3 5'-GGCGCCTACCGGTGGATGTGGAATGTGTG-3'
GCCAGAGGCCACTTGTGTAGCGCCAAGTGCCCAGCGGGGCTGCTAAAGCGCATGCTCCAGACTGCCTTGG
GAAAAGCTGCAGGTTCTTTCCGCCTCAGAAGCCATAGAGCCCACCGCATCCCCAGCATGCCTGCTATTGT
CTTCCCAATCCTCCCCCTTGCTGTCCTGCCCCACCCCACCCCCCAGAATAGAATGACACCTACTCAGACA
ATGCGATGCAATTTCCTCATTTTATTAGGAAAGGACAGTGGGAGTGGCACCTTCCAGGGTCAAGGAAGGC
ACGGGGGAGGGGCAAACAACAGATGGCTGGCAACTAGAAGGCACAGTCGAGGCTGATCAGCGAGCTCTAG
ATCATCGATCAAGCTTATCGAGCGGCCGCTCTAGATTAGACGTTGATCCTGGCGCTGGCGCAAGCAGCAG
GGTGTCTATCCATGCCGCTCTCCTGGGCGCAGCTCATGGGCAGGGTGCCGGCGGCCTGCTCCTCCACCTC
GGGAGGGAAGCCGTGGCTGTTAAGGTGGATCACAAAGTGGCTTAAGCTACTGAACCAGTTCTTGCAAGCC
TGCTCGTTCTTCAGCACGCGCTCCACGAAGCTCTTGATGTACTTACCCATTTCATCTGGAGCGTCCTCCT
GGAGGAAGTGGAGGCCCTTCACCTTCACGAACTCGGTGTTAGGGAACTTCTTAGCTCCCTCGACAATAGC
GTTGGAAAAGAACCCAGGGTCGGACTCGATGAACAGCTTAGGCAGATCGTCGCTGGCCCGAAGGTAGGCG
TTGTAGTTGCGGACAATCTGGACGACGTCGGGCTTGCCTCCCTTAACGAGAGGGATCTCGCGAGGCCAGG
AGAGGGTAGGCCGTCTAACCTCGCCCTTCTCCTTGAATGGCTCCAGGTAGGCAGCGAACTCCTCAGGCTC
CAGTTTCCGCATGATCTTGCTTGGCAACAGGGTCTCGACGAAGAAGTTATTCTCAAGCACCATTTTCTCG
CCCTCTTCGCTCTTGATCAGGGCCAGCTCCTCCTCGATGTCAGGCCACC
