>Addgene plasmid #65716 | pT2-7xTcf-NLS-ONL-CP | addgene partial sequence | sequence record 135749 | rTrpv4-Fwd 5'-atcgctggtcctcagtggt-3'
GTGCTGGACTCCTTCATCAACTACTATGATTCCGAGAAGCACGCCGAGAACGCCGTGATTTTTCTGCATG
GTAACGCTACCTCCAGCTACCTGTGGAGGCACGTCGTGCCTCACATCGAGCCCGTGGCTAGATGCATCAT
CCCTGATCTGATCGGAATGGGTAAGTCCGGCAAGAGCGGGAATGGCTCATATCGCCTCCTGGATCACTAC
AAGTACCTCACCGCTTGGTTCGAGCTGCTGAACCTTCCAAAGAAAATCATCTTTGTGGGCCACGACTGGG
GGAGCGCTCTGGCCTTTCACTACGCCTACGAGCACCAAGACAGGATCAAGGCCATCGTCCATATGGAGAG
TGTCGTGGACGTGATCGAGTCCTGGATGGGGTGGCCTGACATCGAGGAGGAGCTGGCCCTGATCAAGAGC
GAAGAGGGCGAGAAAATGGTGCTTGAGAATAACTTCTTCGTCGAGACCCTGTTGCCAAGCAAGATCATGC
GGAAACTGGAGCCTGAGGAGTTCGCTGCCTACCTGGAGCCATTCAAGGAGAAGGGCGAGGTTAGACGGCC
TACCCTCTCCTGGCCTCGCGAGATCCCTCTCGTTAAGGGAGGCAAGCCCGACGTCGTCCAGATTGTCCGC
AACTACAACGCCTACCTTCGGGCCAGCGACGATCTGCCTAAGCTGTTCATCGAGTCCGACCCTGGGTTCT
TTTCCAACGCTATTGTCGAGGGAGCTAAGAAGTTCCCTAACACCGAGTTCGTGAAGGTGAAGGGCCTCCA
CTTCCTCCAGGAGGACGCTCCAGATGAAATGGGTAAGTACATCAAGAGCTTCGTGGAGCGCGTGCTGAAG
AACGAGCAGGCTTGCAAGAACTGGTTCAGTAGCTTAAGCCACTTTGTGATCCACCTTAACAGCCACGGCT
TCCCTCCCGAGGTGGAGGAGCAGGCCGCCGGCACCCTGCCCATGAGCTGCGCCCAGGAGAGCGGCATGGA
TAGACACCCTGCTGCTTGCGCCAGCGCCAGGATCAACGTCTAATCTAGAGCGGCCGCTCGATAAGCTTGA
TCGATGATCTAGAGCTCGCTGA
